Addgene plasmid #224742: pRetroQ-GTSE1-acGFP-S91, 262, 454, 724D
Purpose: Retroviral vector for delivery and expression of acGFP1-tagged GTSE1 protein with S91, 262, 454, 724D mutation
Depositing lab: Michele Pagano. Depositing organization: NYU Grossman School of Medicine. Publication: Stabilization of GTSE1 by cyclin D1-CDK4/6-mediated phosphorylation promotes cell proliferation: relevance in cancer prognosis. Garcia-Vazquez N, Gonzalez-Robles TJ, Lane E, Spasskaya D, Zhang Q, Kerzhnerman M, Jeong Y, Collu M, Simoneschi D, Ruggles KV, Rona G, Kaisari S, Pagano M. bioRxiv [Preprint]. 2025 Jan 23:2024.06.26.600797. doi: 10.1101/2024.06.26.600797. PubMed 38979260.
Backbone
  Vector backbone: pRetroQ
  Backbone manufacturer: Takara Bio
  Vector type: Retroviral
  Selectable markers: Puromycin
Growth in bacteria
  Bacterial resistance: Ampicillin, 100 μg/mL
  Growth temperature: 37°C
  Growth strain: NEB Stable
  Copy number: Unknown
Gene/Insert
  Gene/Insert name: GTSE1 (alt name: B99)
  Species: H. sapiens (human)
  Insert size (bp): 2200
  Mutation: Serine 91, 262, 454, 724 Aspartate; Valine 53 Isoleucine
  Entrez Gene: GTSE1 (a.k.a. B99)
  Promoter: CMV
  Tag / fusion protein: acGFP (C terminal on backbone)
  Cloning method: Unknown
  Sequencing primers: 5′ CMV Forward
Terms and licenses: Academic/Nonprofit Terms; Industry Terms: Not Available to Industry
Depositor comments: Please visit https://doi.org/10.1101/2024.06.26.600797 for bioRxiv preprint.
How to cite: pRetroQ-GTSE1-acGFP-S91, 262, 454, 724D was a gift from Michele Pagano (Addgene plasmid # 224742 ; http://n2t.net/addgene:224742 ; RRID:Addgene_224742)
