[The description below was written by a language model from this plasmid's Addgene catalogue record and pLannotate feature annotations shown in this document.]
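Description:
pRetroQ-GTSE1-acGFP-S91, 262, 454, 724D is a self-inactivating gammaretroviral expression vector built on the Takara pRetroQ backbone, about 9.7 kb in the sequenced record. It is propagated in E. coli through a high-copy ColE1/pUC-type origin with ampicillin resistance (AmpR under its bla promoter). The viral genome is transcribed in packaging cells from a hybrid 5' end in which a CMV enhancer/promoter is fused to a truncated murine sarcoma virus LTR. This is followed by a packaging signal and a truncated, start-codon-less gag segment that aids encapsidation. The 3' LTR carries a U3 deletion, so after reverse transcription and integration the proviral LTRs are transcriptionally inactive and expression depends on the internal promoters. The annotation also picks up short env, rop and bom fragments and an SV40 promoter in the plasmid backbone, which appear to be backbone remnants rather than parts of the payload.

The payload is human GTSE1 (also called B99), driven by an internal CMV enhancer/promoter and fused at its C terminus to AcGFP1, the codon-optimized Aequorea coerulescens green fluorescent protein supplied by the backbone. Serines 91, 262, 454 and 724 are replaced with aspartate, substitutions commonly used to mimic constitutive phosphorylation. The record also notes a valine 53 to isoleucine change. Downstream, a mouse PGK promoter drives puromycin N-acetyltransferase, which allows selection of transduced mammalian cells. The construct is intended for retroviral delivery and stable expression of fluorescently tagged mutant GTSE1. The associated work concerns stabilization of GTSE1 by cyclin D1-CDK4/6-mediated phosphorylation and its effect on cell proliferation.
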