Features (pLannotate 1.2.2; 20 found; start..end, strand, type, name):
    309..512     +  promoter       CMV promoter: human cytomegalovirus (CMV) immediate early promoter
    513..688     +  LTR            5' LTR (truncated): truncated long terminal repeat from Moloney murine sarcoma virus
    810..1084    +  misc_feature   MESV Ψ (fragment): packaging signal of murine embryonic stem cell virus
   1151..1567    +  CDS            gag (truncated): truncated Moloney murine leukemia virus (MMLV) gag gene lacking the start codon
   1642..1945    +  enhancer       CMV enhancer: human cytomegalovirus immediate early enhancer
   1946..2149    +  promoter       CMV promoter: human cytomegalovirus (CMV) immediate early promoter
   2187..4346    +  CDS            GTSE1: GTSE1_HUMAN - Experimental evidence at protein level: Swiss-Prot protein existence level 1. May be involved in p53-induced cell cycle arrest in G2/M phase by interfering with microtubule rearrangements that are required to enter mitosis. Overexpression delays G2/M phase progression. From Homo sapiens (Human).
   4377..5096    +  CDS            AcGFP1: Aequorea coerulescens GFP mammalian codon-optimized
   5124..5623    +  promoter       PGK promoter: mouse phosphoglycerate kinase 1 promoter
   5644..6243    +  CDS            PuroR: puromycin N-acetyltransferase; pac from Streptomyces alboniger; confers resistance to puromycin
   6314..6386    +  CDS            env (fragment): murine leukemia virus gPr80 envelope polyprotein precursor; env; proteolytically cleaved into gp70SU and p15TM subunits
   6428..6860    +  LTR            3' LTR (ΔU3): self-inactivating 3' long terminal repeat (LTR) from Moloney murine leukemia virus
   6929..6969    +  CDS            rop (fragment): Rop protein, which maintains plasmids at low copy number; rop
   7071..7109    +  misc_feature   bom (fragment): basis of mobility region from pBR322
   7126..7455    +  promoter       SV40 promoter: SV40 enhancer and early promoter
   7461..7562    +  misc_feature   bom (fragment): basis of mobility region from pBR322
   7748..8336    -  rep_origin     ori: high-copy-number ColE1/pMB1/pBR322/pUC origin of replication
   8507..9367    -  CDS            AmpR: β-lactamase; bla; confers resistance to ampicillin, carbenicillin, and related antibiotics
   9368..9472    -  promoter       AmpR promoter: bla
   9658..308     +  enhancer       CMV enhancer (across the origin): human cytomegalovirus immediate early enhancer
>Addgene plasmid #224742 | pRetroQ-GTSE1-acGFP-S91, 262, 454, 724D | addgene full sequence | sequence record 448805 | Addgene NGS Result
TCCGCGTTACATAACTTACGGTAAATGGCCCGCCTGGCTGACCGCCCAACGACCCCCGCCCATTGACGTC
AATAATGACGTATGTTCCCATAGTAACGCCAATAGGGACTTTCCATTGACGTCAATGGGTGGAGTATTTA
CGGTAAACTGCCCACTTGGCAGTACATCAAGTGTATCATATGCCAAGTACGCCCCCTATTGACGTCAATG
ACGGTAAATGGCCCGCCTGGCATTATGCCCAGTACATGACCTTATGGGACTTTCCTACTTGGCAGTACAT
CTACGTATTAGTCATCGCTATTACCATGGTGATGCGGTTTTGGCAGTACATCAATGGGCGTGGATAGCGG
TTTGACTCACGGGGATTTCCAAGTCTCCACCCCATTGACGTCAATGGGAGTTTGTTTTGGCACCAAAATC
AACGGGACTTTCCAAAATGTCGTAACAACTCCGCCCCATTGACGCAAATGGGCGGTAGGCGTGTACGGTG
GGAGGTCTATATAAGCAGAGCTCAATAAAAGAGCCCACAACCCCTCACTCGGCGCGCCAGTCTTCCGATA
GACTGCGTCGCCCGGGTACCCGTRTWYCCAATAAAGCCTCTTGCTGTTTGCATCCGAATCGTGGTCTCGC
TGTTCCTTGGGAGGGTCTCCTCTGAGTGATTGACTACCCACGACGGGGGTCTTTCATTTGGGGGCTCGTC
CGGGATTTGGAGACCCCTGCCCAGGGACCACCGACCCACCACCGGGAGGTAAGCTGGCCAGCAACTTATC
TGTGTCTGTCCGATTGTCTAGTGTCTATGTTTGATGTTATGCGCCTGCGTCTGTACTAGTTAGCTAACTA
GCTCTGTATCTGGCGGACCCGTGGTGGAACTGACGAGTTCTGAACACCCGGCCGCAACCCTGGGAGACGT
CCCAGGGACTTTGGGGGCCGTTTTTGTGGCCCGACCTGAGGAAGGGAGTCGATGTGGAATCCGACCCCGT
CAGGATATGTGGTTCTGGTAGGAGACGAGAACCTAAAACAGTTCCCGCCTCCGTCTGAATTTTTGCTTTC
GGTTTGGAACCGAAGCCGCGCGTCTTGTCTGCTGCAGCGCTGCAGCATCGTTCTGTGTTGTCTCTGTCTG
ACTGTGTTTCTGTATTTGTCTGAAAATTAGGGCCAGACTGTTACCACTCCCTTAAGTTTGACCTTAGGTC
ACTGGAAAGATGTCGAGCGGATCGCTCACAACCAGTCGGTAGATGTCAAGAAGAGACGTTGGGTTACCTT
CTGCTCTGCAGAATGGCCAACCTTTAACGTCGGATGGCCGCGAGACGGCACCTTTAACCGAGACCTCATC
ACCCAGGTTAAGATCAAGGTCTTTTCACCTGGCCCGCATGGACACCCAGACCAGGTCCCCTACATCGTGA
CCTGGGAAGCCTTGGCTTTTGACCCCCCTCCCTGGGTCAAGCCCTTTGTACACCCTAAGCCTCCGCCTCC
TCTTCCTCCATCCGCCCCGTCTCTCCCCCTTGAACCTCCTCGTTCGACCCCGCCTCGATCCTCCCTTTAT
CCAGCCCTCACTCCTTCTCTAGGCGCCGGAATTGAAGATCATAGTTATTAATAGTAATCAATTACGGGGT
CATTAGTTCATAGCCCATATATGGAGTTCCGCGTTACATAACTTACGGTAAATGGCCCGCCTGGCTGACC
GCCCAACGACCCCCGCCCATTGACGTCAATAATGACGTATGTTCCCATAGTAACGCCAATAGGGACTTTC
CATTGACGTCAATGGGTGGAGTATTTACGGTAAACTGCCCACTTGGCAGTACATCAAGTGTATCATATGC
CAAGTACGCCCCCTATTGACGTCAATGACGGTAAATGGCCCGCCTGGCATTATGCCCAGTACATGACCTT
ATGGGACTTTCCTACTTGGCAGTACATCTACGTATTAGTCATCGCTATTACCATGGTGATGCGGTTTTGG
CAGTACATCAATGGGCGTGGATAGCGGTTTGACTCACGGGGATTTCCAAGTCTCCACCCCATTGACGTCA
ATGGGAGTTTGTTTTGGCACCAAAATCAACGGGACTTTCCAAAATGTCGTAACAACTCCGCCCCATTGAC
GCAAATGGGCGGTAGGCGTGTACGGTGGGAGGTCTATATAAGCAGAGCTGGTTTAGTGAACCGTCAGATC
CGCTAGCGCCGCCACCATGGATGACCCTAAGAAGGAAGACATTCTTCTTTTGGCCGATGAAAAATTTGAC
TTCGATCTTTCATTGTCTTCTTCGAGTGCAAATGAAGATGATGAAGTCTTCTTCGGACCCTTTGGACATA
AAGAAAGATGTATTGCTGCCAGCTTGGAATTAAATAATCCGGTTCCCGAACAGCCTCCGTTGCCCACATC
TGAGAGTCCCTTTGCCTGGGACCCTCTGGCCGGGGAGAAGTTCGTGGAGGTGTACAAAGAAGCTCACTTA
CTGGCTTTACACATTGAGAGCAGCAGCCGGAACCAGGCAGCCCAAGCTGCCAAGCCTGAAGACCCTCGGA
GCCAGGGCGTGGAAAGATTCATACAGGAGTCAAAATTAAAAATAAACCTCTTTGAGAAAGAAAAGGAAAT
GAAGAAAAGCCCCACGTCTCTTAAAAGGGAGACATACTACCTGTCAGACAGCCCCTTGCTGGGGCCCCCT
GTGGGTGAGCCTCGGCTCTTGGCCTCCTCCCCGGCCCTGCCCAGCTCTGGTGCCCAGGCCCGCCTCACCC
GGGCGCCGGGGCCTCCGCACTCTGCTCATGCTTTGCCCAGGGAATCATGCACTGCTCATGCTGCAAGTCA
GGCAGCGACTCAGAGGAAGCCCGGGACCAAATTGCTGCTGCCTCGAGCGGCCTCTGTTAGAGGAAGAAGC
ATCCCTGGGGCTGCGGAGAAGCCCAAGAAAGAGATTCCAGCTGATCCTTCCAGGACAAAAATCCCAGCTG
AGAAGGAATCCCACCGGGATGTTCTCCCTGACAAACCTGCCCCGGGTGCTGTCAATGTGCCGGCCGCCGG
AAGCCACTTGGGCCAGGGCAAGCGGGCGATCCCTGTTCCAAACAAGTTGGGGCTGAAGAAGACCCTGTTA
AAAGCACCCGGCTCTACCAGCAATCTCGCAAGGAAGTCCTCCTCGGGGCCTGTTTGGAGCGGGGCATCCA
GTGCGTGCACATCCCCAGCAGTGGGCAAAGCTAAATCAAGTGAATTTGCAAGTATTCCTGCAAATAGCTC
CCGGCCTCTGTCAAACATCAGCAAGTCAGGCAGAATGGGACCCGCCATGCTGCGGCCAGCTCTGCCTGCA
GGCCCTGTGGGGGCATCCTCCTGGCAGGCCAAGCGGGTCGATGTTTCTGAGCTGGCAGCGGAGCAGCTCA
CGGCACCCCCCTCAGCATCCCCCACCCAACCCCAGACTCCGGAAGGTGGCGGCCAGTGGCTGAACTCCAG
TTGCGCTTGGTCAGAATCTTCTCAATTGAATAAGACTAGAAGTATCAGACGGCGAGATGACTGTCTAAAT
TCCAAGACAAAGGTTATGCCTACTCCTACAAATCAATTTAAAATTCCTAAGTTTTCTATTGGTGACTCCC
CGGACAGCTCAACACCAAAGCTTTCGCGGGCACAGCGGCCGCAGTCGTGCACGTCAGTTGGCAGGGTCAC
TGTCCACAGCACCCCGGTTAGACGCTCATCTGGGCCAGCACCACAAAGCCTGCTGAGCGCATGGCGTGTG
TCAGCCTTGCCCACACCCGCCAGCCGGCGCTGCTCTGGCCTTCCACCGATGACCCCCAAAACGATGCCCA
GGGCCGTGGGCTCTCCCCTGTGTGTGCCAGCTCGGAGACGTTCCTCTGAGCCCCGCAAGAACTCTGCAAT
GAGAACTGAACCAACAAGGGAGAGCAACAGAAAGACAGATTCCAGGCTGGTGGATGTGTCCCCTGACAGG
GGTTCTCCTCCTTCCCGTGTGCCTCAGGCACTTAACTTTTCTCCAGAGGAAAGCGATTCTACTTTCTCCA
AAAGTACTGCCACAGAAGTAGCTCGGGAGGAAGCCAAGCCGGGTGGAGATGCAGCCCCTAGTGAGGCTCT
TCTTGTAGATATCAAACTGGAACCACTCGCGGTCACTCCAGATGCTGCAAGCCAGCCCCTCATTGACCTT
CCTCTCATCGACTTCTGCGATACCCCAGAAGCACACGTGGCTGTAGGATCTGAAAGCAGGCCTCTGATCG
ACCTCATGACAAACACTCCAGACATGAATAAAAATGTGGCCAAACCTTCACCGGTGGTGGGACAGCTCAT
AGACCTGAGCTCCCCTCTGATCCAGCTGGACCCTGAGGCTGACAAGGAGAACGTGGATTCCCCACTCCTC
AAGTTCGGAGGCGGAGGAAGCGGGGATCCACCGGTCATGGTGAGCAAGGGCGCCGAGCTGTTCACCGGCA
TCGTGCCCATCCTGATCGAGCTGAATGGCGATGTGAATGGCCACAAGTTCAGCGTGAGCGGCGAGGGCGA
GGGCGATGCCACCTACGGCAAGCTGACCCTGAAGTTCATCTGCACCACCGGCAAGCTGCCTGTGCCCTGG
CCCACCCTGGTGACCACCCTGAGCTACGGCGTGCAGTGCTTCTCACGCTACCCCGATCACATGAAGCAGC
ACGACTTCTTCAAGAGCGCCATGCCTGAGGGCTACATCCAGGAGCGCACCATCTTCTTCGAGGATGACGG
CAACTACAAGTCGCGCGCCGAGGTGAAGTTCGAGGGCGATACCCTGGTGAATCGCATCGAGCTGACCGGC
ACCGATTTCAAGGAGGATGGCAACATCCTGGGCAATAAGATGGAGTACAACTACAACGCCCACAATGTGT
ACATCATGACCGACAAGGCCAAGAATGGCATCAAGGTGAACTTCAAGATCCGCCACAACATCGAGGATGG
CAGCGTGCAGCTGGCCGACCACTACCAGCAGAATACCCCCATCGGCGATGGCCCTGTGCTGCTGCCCGAT
AACCACTACCTGTCCACCCAGAGCGCCCTGTCCAAGGACCCCAACGAGAAGCGCGATCACATGATCTACT
TCGGCTTCGTGACCGCCGCCGCCATCACCCACGGCATGGATGAGCTGTACAAGTGAGCGGCCGCGACTCT
AGATAATTCTACCGGGTAGGGGAGGCGCTTTTCCCAAGGCAGTCTGGAGCATGCGCTTTAGCAGCCCCGC
TGGGCACTTGGCGCTACACAAGTGGCCTCTGGCCTCGCACACATTCCACATCCACCGGTAGGCGCCAACC
GGCTCCGTTCTTTGGTGGCCCCTTCGCGCCACCTTCTACTCCTCCCCTAGTCAGGAAGTTCCCCCCCGCC
CCGCAGCTCGCGTCGTGCAGGACGTGACAAATGGAAGTAGCACGTCTCACTAGTCTCGTGCAGATGGACA
GCACCGCTGAGCAATGGAAGCGGGTAGGCCTTTGGGGCAGCGGCCAATAGCAGCTTTGCTCCTTCGCTTT
CTGGGCTCAGAGGCTGGGAAGGGGTGGGTCCGGGGGCGGGCTCAGGGGCGGGCTCAGGGGCGGGGCGGGC
GCCCGAAGGTCCTCCGGAGGCCCGGCATTCTGCACGCTTCAAAAGCGCACGTCTGCCGCGCTGTTCTCCT
CTTCCTCATCTCCGGGCCTTTCGACCTGCAGCCCAAGCTTACCATGACCGAGTACAAGCCCACGGTGCGC
CTCGCCACCCGCGACGACGTCCCCAGGGCCGTACGCACCCTCGCCGCCGCGTTCGCCGACTACCCCGCCA
CGCGCCACACCGTCGATCCGGACCGCCACATCGAGCGGGTCACCGAGCTGCAAGAACTCTTCCTCACGCG
CGTCGGGCTCGACATCGGCAAGGTGTGGGTCGCGGACGACGGCGCCGCGGTGGCGGTCTGGACCACGCCG
GAGAGCGTCGAAGCGGGGGCGGTGTTCGCCGAGATCGGCCCGCGCATGGCCGAGTTGAGCGGTTCCCGGC
TGGCCGCGCAGCAACAGATGGAAGGCCTCCTGGCGCCGCACCGGCCCAAGGAGCCCGCGTGGTTCCTGGC
CACCGTCGGCGTCTCGCCCGACCACCAGGGCAAGGGTCTGGGCAGCGCCGTCGTGCTCCCCGGAGTGGAG
GCGGCCGAGCGCGCCGGGGTGCCCGCCTTCCTGGAGACCTCCGCGCCCCGCAACCTCCCCTTCTACGAGC
GGCTCGGCTTCACCGTCACCGCCGACGTCGAGGTGCCCGAAGGACCGCGCACCTGGTGCATGACCCGCAA
GCCCGGTGCCTGACGCCCGCCCCACGACCCGCAGCGCCCGACCGAAAGGAGCGCACGACCCCATGCATCG
GCGTCTCGATCGAGATATCAGTGGTCCAGGCTCTAGTTTTGACTCAACAATATCACCAGCTGAAGCCTAT
AGAGTACGAGCCATAGATAAAATAAAAGATTTTATTTAGTCTCCAGAAAAAGGGGGGAATGAAAGACCCC
ACCTGTAGGTTTGGCAAGCTACTAGCTTAAGTAACGCCATTTTGCAAGGCATGGAAAAATACATAACTGA
GAATAGAGAAGTTCAGATCAAGGTCAGGAACAGATGGAACAGGGTCGATCGACCCTAGAGAACCATCAGA
TGTTTCCAGGGTGCCCCAAGGACCTGAAATGACCCTGTGCCTTATTTGAACTAACCAATCAGTTCGCTTC
TCGCTTCTGTTCGCGCGCTTCTGCTCCCCGAGCTCAATAAAAGAGCCCACAACCCCTCACTCGGGGCGCC
AGTCCTCCGATWGACTGMGTCGCCCGGGTACCCGTGTATCCAATAAACCCTCTTGCAGTTGCATCCGACT
TGTGGTCTCGCTGTTCCTTGGGAGGGTCTCCTCTGAGTGATTGACTACCCGTCAGCGGGGGTCTTTCATT
TGGGGGCTCGTCCGGGATCGGGAGACCCCTGCCCAGGGACCACCGACCCACCACCGGGAGGTAAGCTGGC
TGCCTCGCGCGTTTCGGTGATGACGGTGAAAACCTCTGACACATGCAGCTCCCGGAGACGGTCACAGCTT
GTCTGTAAGCGGATGCCGGGAGCAGACAAGCCCGTCAGGGCGCGTCAGCGGGTGTTGGCGGGTGTCGGGG
CGCAGCCATGACCCAGTCACGTAGCGATAGCGGAGTGTAGATCCGGCTGTGGAATGTGTGTCAGTTAGGG
TGTGGAAAGTCCCCAGGCTCCCCAGCAGGCAGAAGTATGCAAAGCATGCATCTCAATTAGTCAGCAACCA
GGTGTGGAAAGTCCCCAGGCTCCCCAGCAGGCAGAAGTATGCAAAGCATGCATCTCAATTAGTCAGCAAC
CATAGTCCCGCCCCTAACTCCGCCCATCCCGCCCCTAACTCCGCCCAGTTCCGCCCATTCTCCGCCCCAT
GGCTGACTAATTTTTTTTATTTATGCAGAGGCCGAGGCCGCCTCGGCCTCTGAGCTATTCCAGAAGTAGT
GAGGAGGCTTTTTTGGAGGCCTAGGCTTTTGCAAAAAGCTTACTGGCTTAACTATGCGGCATCAGAGCAG
ATTGTACTGAGAGTGCACCATATGCGGTGTGAAATACCGCACAGATGCGTAAGGAGAAAATACCGCATCA
GGCGCTCTTCCGCTTCCTCGCTCACTGACTCGCTGCGCTCGGTCGTTCGGCTGCGGCGAGCGGTATCAGC
TCACTCAAAGGCGGTAATACGGTTATCCACAGAATCAGGGGATAACGCAGGAAAGAACATGTGAGCAAAA
GGCCAGCAAAAGGCCAGGAACCGTAAAAAGGCCGCGTTGCTGGCGTTTTTCCATAGGCTCCGCCCCCCTG
ACGAGCATCACAAAAATCGACGCTCAAGTCAGAGGTGGCGAAACCCGACAGGACTATAAAGATACCAGGC
GTTTCCCCCTGGAAGCTCCCTCGTGCGCTCTCCTGTTCCGACCCTGCCGCTTACCGGATACCTGTCCGCC
TTTCTCCCTTCGGGAAGCGTGGCGCTTTCTCATAGCTCACGCTGTAGGTATCTCAGTTCGGTGTAGGTCG
TTCGCTCCAAGCTGGGCTGTGTGCACGAACCCCCCGTTCAGCCCGACCGCTGCGCCTTATCCGGTAACTA
TCGTCTTGAGTCCAACCCGGTAAGACACGACTTATCGCCACTGGCAGCAGCCACTGGTAACAGGATTAGC
AGAGCGAGGTATGTAGGCGGTGCTACAGAGTTCTTGAAGTGGTGGCCTAACTACGGCTACACTAGAAGGA
CAGTATTTGGTATCTGCGCTCTGCTGAAGCCAGTTACCTTCGGAAAAAGAGTTGGTAGCTCTTGATCCGG
CAAACAAACCACCGCTGGTAGCGGTGGTTTTTTTGTTTGCAAGCAGCAGATTACGCGCAGAAAAAAAGGA
TCTCAAGAAGATCCTTTGATCTTTTCTACGGGGTCTGACGCTCAGTGGAACGAAAACTCACGTTAAGGGA
TTTTGGTCATGAGATTATCAAAAAGGATCTTCACCTAGATCCTTTTAAATTAAAAATGAAGTTTTAAATC
AATCTAAAGTATATATGAGTAAACTTGGTCTGACAGTTACCAATGCTTAATCAGTGAGGCACCTATCTCA
GCGATCTGTCTATTTCGTTCATCCATAGTTGCCTGACTCCCCGTCGTGTAGATAACTACGATACGGGAGG
GCTTACCATCTGGCCCCAGTGCTGCAATGATACCGCGAGACCCACGCTCACCGGCTCCAGATTTATCAGC
AATAAACCAGCCAGCCGGAAGGGCCGAGCGCAGAAGTGGTCCTGCAACTTTATCCGCCTCCATCCAGTCT
ATTAATTGTTGCCGGGAAGCTAGAGTAAGTAGTTCGCCAGTTAATAGTTTGCGCAACGTTGTTGCCATTG
CTGCAGGCATCGTGGTGTCACGCTCGTCGTTTGGTATGGCTTCATTCAGCTCCGGTTCCCAACGATCAAG
GCGAGTTACATGATCCCCCATGTTGTGCAAAAAAGCGGTTAGCTCCTTCGGTCCTCCGATCGTTGTCAGA
AGTAAGTTGGCCGCAGTGTTATCACTCATGGTTATGGCAGCACTGCATAATTCTCTTACTGTCATGCCAT
CCGTAAGATGCTTTTCTGTGACTGGTGAGTACTCAACCAAGTCATTCTGAGAATAGTGTATGCGGCGACC
GAGTTGCTCTTGCCCGGCGTCAACACGGGATAATACCGCGCCACATAGCAGAACTTTAAAAGTGCTCATC
ATTGGAAAACGTTCTTCGGGGCGAAAACTCTCAAGGATCTTACCGCTGTTGAGATCCAGTTCGATGTAAC
CCACTCGTGCACCCAACTGATCTTCAGCATCTTTTACTTTCACCAGCGTTTCTGGGTGAGCAAAAACAGG
AAGGCAAAATGCCGCAAAAAAGGGAATAAGGGCGACACGGAAATGTTGAATACTCATACTCTTCCTTTTT
CAATATTATTGAAGCATTTATCAGGGTTATTGTCTCATGAGCGGATACATATTTGAATGTATTTAGAAAA
ATAAACAAATAGGGGTTCCGCGCACATTTCCCCGAAAAGTGCCACCTGACGTCTAAGAAACCATTATTAT
CATGACATTAACCTATAAAAATAGGCGTATCACGAGGCCCTTTCGTCTTCAAGAATTAGCTTGGCCATTG
CATACGTTGTATCCATATCATAATATGTACATTTATATTGGCTCATGTCCAACATTACCGCCATGTTGAC
ATTGATTATTGACTAGTTATTAATAGTAATCAATTACGGGGTCATTAGTTCATAGCCCATATATGGAGT
